>Addgene plasmid #208946 | HUHe variant click editor (CE1) - pCMV-T7-DCV-nCas9-EcKlenow (JO608) | addgene full sequence | sequence record 415680 | Addgene NGS Result
TTGAGATCCTTTTTTTCTGCGCGTAATCTGCTGCTTGCAAACAAAAAAACCACCGCTACCAGCGGTGGTT
TGTTTGCCGGATCAAGAGCTACCAACTCTTTTTCCGAAGGTAACTGGCTTCAGCAGAGCGCAGATACCAA
ATACTGTTCTTCTAGTGTAGCCGTAGTTAGGCCACCACTTCAAGAACTCTGTAGCACCGCCTACATACCT
CGCTCTGCTAATCCTGTTACCAGTGGCTGCTGCCAGTGGCGATAAGTCGTGTCTTACCGGGTTGGACTCA
AGACGATAGTTACCGGATAAGGCGCAGCGGTCGGGCTGAACGGGGGGTTCGTGCACACAGCCCAGCTTGG
AGCGAACGACCTACACCGAACTGAGATACCTACAGCGTGAGCTATGAGAAAGCGCCACGCTTCCCGAAGG
GAGAAAGGCGGACAGGTATCCGGTAAGCGGCAGGGTCGGAACAGGAGAGCGCACGAGGGAGCTTCCAGGG
GGAAACGCCTGGTATCTTTATAGTCCTGTCGGGTTTCGCCACCTCTGACTTGAGCGTCGATTTTTGTGAT
GCTCGTCAGGGGGGCGGAGCCTATGGAAAAACGCCAGCAACGCGGCCTTTTTACGGTTCCTGGCCTTTTG
CTGGCCTTTTGCTCACATGTTCTTTCCTGCGTTATCCCCTGATTCTGTGGATAACCGTATTACCGCCTTT
GAGTGAGCTGATACCGCTCGCCGCAGCCGAACGACCGAGCGCAGCGAGTCAGTGAGCGAGGAAGCGGAAG
AGCGCCCAATACGCAAACCGCCTCTCCCCGCGCGTTGGCCGATTCATTAATGCAGCTGGCACGACAGGTT
TCCCGACTGGAAAGCGGGCAGTGAGCGCAACGCAATTAATGTGAGTTAGCTCACTCATTAGGCACCCTAG
GCTTTACACTTTATGCTTCCGGCTCGTATGTTGTGTGGAATTGTGAGCGGATAACAATTTCACACAGGAA
ACAGCTATGACCATGATTACGCCAAGCTCTAGCTAGAGGTCGACGGTATCGAGCCCCAGCTGGTTCTTTC
CGCCTCAGAAGCCATAGAGCCCACCGCATCCCCAGCATGCCTGCTATTGTCTTCCCAATCCTCCCCCTTG
CTGTCCTGCCCCACCCCACCCCCCAGAATAGAATGACACCTACTCAGACAATGCGATGCAATTTCCTCAT
TTTATTAGGAAAGGACAGTGGGAGTGGCACCTTCCAGGGTCAAGGAAGGCACGGGGGAGGGGCAAACAAC
AGATGGCTGGCAACTAGAAGGCACAGTCGAGGCTGATCAGCGGGTTTAAACTCAATGGTGATGGTGATGA
TGACCGGTCAGACTTTCCTCTTCTTCTTGGGAGACTCGAATTCGCTGCCGTCGGCGGTTCTTTTTGAGCC
GCCAGAGTGGGCCTGGTCCCAATTCTCTCCGCTTCCAACCTCGACCAGCAGTGGCACGTCCAGTCTGGTG
CAATTTTCCATCAGCTGGTGAATCTGCTTGGCCACAGCATCCACGTCGTCCTTGTGCACCTCAAACACCA
GCTCGTCGTGCACCTGCATGATCATCCGCACTCTAGGCTGCTCGGCCTGCAGCCAGGCGTCCACGGCGAT
CATGGCCCGCTTGATGATGTCGGCGGCGGTGCCCTGCATAGGGGCGTTGATAGCAGCTCTCTCAGCGGCG
GCTCTTCTGGCGCCGTTGCTGCTCTTGATGTCAGGCAGATACAGTCTCCGGCCATCCAGGGTTTCCACGT
ATCCCTGCTCTTTAGCCTGGGCTCTGGTCCGTTCCATGTACTCCAGCACGCCGGGGTACCGCTCGAAGTA
CAGGTCCATGTATTTCTGGGCCTCCTTTCTAGGGATGTTGAGCTGTCTGGCCAGGCCAAAGGCGCTCATG
CCGTAGATCAGGCCGAAGTTAATGGCCTTGGCGGACCTTCTTTGCTCGCTGGTCACTGTTTCCAGAGGCA
GGCCGAACACTTCGGCAGCGGTGGCTCTGTGGATGTCCTTGCCTTCTGCAAAAGCGGTCAGCAGGCCCTT
GTCCCGAGACAGATGGGCCATGATTCTCAGTTCTATCTGGCTGTAGTCAGCAGACACGATGACGTAGTCC
TCAGGGGCAATGAAAGCCTGTCTGATTCTTCTGCCCTCTTCGTTCCGCACTGGGATGTTTTGCAGGTTAG
GATCTGTGCTGCTCAGCCGGCCGGTGGCTGTCACGGCCTGGTGATAAGATGTATGCACCCGGCCGGTCTT
GGGGTTGATCATCAGAGGCAGCTTGTCGGTGTATGTAGACTTCAGCTTGGCCAGTCCTCTATATTCCAGG
ATCACTTTGGGCAGAGGGTAATCCAGCGCCAGTTCCTCCAGCACTTCTTCGCTGGTGCTGGGGGCTCCGC
CAGGTGTCTTTTTCAGAGGCTTAATGCCCTGCTTCTCGAACAGGATTGTTTGTAGCTGCTTGGTGCTAGA
CAGGTTGAACTCCTCGCCGGCGATTTCGTGGGCCTTCTTTTCCAGCTCGGCCAGCCGCAGTGTCAGTTCC
TCGCTGTGGTTGTGCAGCACCTTGGGGTCGATCTTCACGCCATTCCTCTCGATTCTGCTCAGGACGGGCA
CCAGAGGCATCTCGATGTTCTCGAACACGTTTAGTGGGCCCTTGTGCTTCTGCAGATCGGGCCACATCTT
CAGGTGCAGCTGAAGGGTCACGTCGGCGTCCTCAGCGGCGTATCTGCCGGCTTCTTCCAGTGCGATCTGA
TTAAATGTCAGCTGGTTCTTGCCCTTTCCGGCGATCTCTTCGAAGGTGATGGTTTTGTGCTTCAGCCACC
GTTCAGCCAGGCTGTCCATGTCGTGGCGGCCGGCCACGCTGTTCAGGATGTAAGATTCCAGCATGGTATC
GAAGGCGATGCCTCTCAGCTCGATGCCGTAATTAGCCAGGATTCCCCTATCGTATTTCAGGTTCTGTCCC
ACCTTCAGGGCCTTCTCGTCCTCCAGCAGGGGCTTCAGGAGCTCCAGTGCTCTCTCTCTGCTGATTTGAT
CTGGGGCATCCAGGTAATCGTGGGCCACGGGGATGTAGGCGGCCACGCCAGGCTCGATGGCGAAAGACAG
GCCCACCAGGTTGGCGCTGATGTTATCTAAGGAGTCGGTGGCGGTGGCGAAGGCGAACACAGGGGCTTTT
TCCAGTTTAGCGATCCAAGCCTTCAGTGTCTCTTCGTCCAGGATGGTCACGTAGTTGTCGTAGGAGATAA
CGCTTCCGCCGCTAGAGCCTCCGCTCACCTTTCTTTTCTTCTTAGGGCTCTCGAATTCAGAGCCGTCGGC
GGTCCGCTTGCTGCCACCAGAGCTTCCGCCGGAGTCACCTCCCAGCTGAGACAGGTCGATCCGTGTCTCG
TACAGGCCGGTGATGCTCTGGTGGATCAGGGTGGCGTCCAGCACCTCTTTGGTGCTGGTGTACCTCTTCC
GGTCGATGGTGGTGTCAAAGTACTTGAAGGCGGCAGGGGCTCCCAGATTGGTCAGGGTAAACAGGTGGAT
GATATTCTCGGCCTGCTCTCTGATGGGCTTATCCCGGTGCTTGTTGTAGGCGGACAGCACTTTGTCCAGA
TTAGCGTCGGCCAGGATCACTCTCTTGGAGAACTCGCTGATCTGCTCGATGATCTCGTCCAGGTAGTGCT
TGTGCTGTTCCACAAACAGCTGTTTCTGCTCATTATCCTCGGGGGAGCCCTTCAGCTTCTCATAGTGGCT
GGCCAGGTACAGGAAGTTCACATATTTGGAGGGCAGGGCCAGTTCGTTTCCCTTCTGCAGTTCGCCGGCA
GAGGCCAGCATTCTCTTCCGGCCGTTTTCCAGCTCGAACAGGGAGTACTTAGGCAGCTTGATGATCAGGT
CCTTTTTCACTTCTTTGTAGCCCTTGGCTTCCAGAAAGTCGATGGGATTCTTCTCGAAGCTGCTTCTTTC
CATGATGGTGATCCCCAGCAGCTCTTTCACACTCTTCAGTTTCTTGGACTTGCCCTTTTCCACTTTGGCC
ACCACCAGCACAGAATAGGCCACGGTGGGGCTGTCGAAGCCGCCGTACTTCTTAGGGTCCCAGTCCTTCT
TTCTGGCGATCAGCTTATCGCTGTTCCTCTTGGGCAGGATAGACTCTTTGCTGAAGCCGCCTGTCTGCAC
CTCGGTCTTTTTCACGATATTCACTTGGGGCATGCTCAGCACTTTCCGCACGGTGGCAAAATCCCGGCCC
TTATCCCACACGATCTCCCCGGTTTCGCCGTTTGTCTCGATCAGAGGCCGCTTCCGGATCTCGCCGTTGG
CCAGGGTAATCTCGGTCTTGAAAAAGTTCATGATGTTGCTGTAGAAGAAGTACTTGGCGGTAGCCTTGCC
GATTTCCTGCTCGCTCTTGGCGATCATCTTCCGCACGTCGTACACCTTGTAGTCGCCGTACACGAACTCG
CTTTCCAGCTTAGGGTACTTTTTGATCAGGGCGGTTCCCACGACGGCGTTCAGGTAGGCGTCGTGGGCGT
GGTGGTAGTTGTTGATCTCGCGCACTTTGTAAAACTGGAAATCCTTCCGGAAATCGGACACCAGCTTGGA
CTTCAGGGTGATCACTTTCACTTCCCGGATCAGCTTGTCATTCTCGTCGTACTTAGTGTTCATCCGGGAG
TCCAGGATCTGTGCCACGTGCTTTGTGATCTGCCGGGTTTCCACCAGCTGTCTCTTGATGAAGCCGGCCT
TATCCAGTTCGCTCAGGCCGCCTCTCTCGGCCTTGGTCAGATTGTCGAACTTTCTCTGGGTAATCAGCTT
GGCGTTCAGCAGCTGCCGCCAGTAGTTCTTCATCTTCTTCACGACCTCTTCGGAGGGCACGTTGTCGCTC
TTGCCCCGGTTCTTGTCGCTTCTGGTCAGCACCTTGTTGTCGATGGAGTCGTCCTTCAGAAAGCTCTGAG
GCACGATAGCGTCCACATCGTAGTCGGACAGCCGGTTGATGTCCAGTTCCTGGTCCACGTACATATCCCG
CCCATTCTGCAGGTAGTACAGGTACAGCTTCTCGTTCTGCAGCTGGGTGTTTTCCACGGGGTGTTCTTTC
AGGATCTGGCTGCCCAGCTCTTTGATGCCCTCTTCGATCCGCTTCATTCTCTCGCGGCTGTTCTTCTGTC
CCTTCTGGGTGGTCTGGTTCTCTCTGGCCATTTCGATCACGATGTTCTCGGGCTTGTGCCGGCCCATCAC
TTTCACGAGCTCGTCCACCACCTTCACTGTCTGCAGGATGCCCTTCTTAATGGCGGGGCTGCCGGCCAGA
TTGGCAATGTGCTCGTGCAGGCTATCGCCCTGGCCGGACACCTGGGCTTTCTGGATGTCCTCTTTAAAGG
TCAGGCTGTCGTCGTGGATCAGCTGCATGAAGTTTCTGTTGGCGAAGCCGTCGGACTTCAGGAAATCCAG
GATTGTCTTGCCGGACTGCTTGTCCCGGATGCCGTTGATCAGCTTCCGGCTCAGCCTGCCCCAGCCGGTG
TATCTCCGCCGCTTCAGCTGCTTCATCACTTTGTCGTCGAACAGGTGGGCATAGGTTTTCAGCCGTTCCT
CGATCATCTCTCTGTCCTCAAACAGTGTCAGGGTCAGCACGATATCTTCCAGAATGTCCTCGTTTTCCTC
ATTGTCCAGGAAGTCCTTGTCCTTGATAATTTTCAGCAGATCGTGGTATGTGCCCAGGGAGGCGTTGAAC
CGATCTTCCACGCCGGAGATTTCCACGGAGTCGAAGCACTCGATTTTCTTGAAGTAGTCCTCTTTCAGCT
GCTTCACGGTCACTTTCCGGTTGGTCTTGAACAGCAGGTCCACGATGGCCTTTTTCTGCTCGCCGCTCAG
GAAGGCGGGCTTTCTCATTCCCTCGGTCACGTATTTCACTTTGGTCAGCTCGTTATACACGGTGAAGTAC
TCGTACAGCAGGCTGTGCTTGGGCAGCACCTTCTCGTTGGGCAGGTTCTTATCGAAGTTGGTCATCCGCT
CGATGAAGCTCTGGGCGGAAGCGCCCTTGTCCACCACTTCCTCGAAGTTCCAGGGGGTGATGGTTTCCTC
GCTCTTTCTGGTCATCCAGGCGAATCTGCTGTTTCCCCTGGCCAGAGGGCCCACGTAGTAGGGGATGCGG
AAGGTCAGGATCTTCTCGATCTTTTCCCGGTTGTCCTTCAGGAATGGGTAAAAATCTTCCTGCCGCCGCA
GAATGGCGTGCAGCTCTCCCAGGTGGATCTGGTGGGGGATGCTGCCGTTGTCGAAGGTCCGCTGCTTCCG
CAGCAGGTCCTCTCTGTTCAGCTTCACGAGCAGTTCCTCGGTGCCGTCCATCTTTTCCAGGATGGGCTTG
ATGAACTTGTAGAACTCTTCCTGGCTGGCTCCGCCGTCAATGTAGCCGGCGTAGCCGTTCTTGCTCTGGT
CGAAGAAAATCTCTTTGTACTTCTCAGGCAGCTGCTGCCGCACGAGAGCTTTCAGCAGGGTCAGGTCCTG
GTGGTGCTCGTCGTATCTCTTGATCATAGAGGCGCTCAGGGGGGCCTTGGTGATCTCGGTGTTCACTCTC
AGGATGTCGCTCAGCAGGATGGCGTCGGACAGGTTCTTGGCGGCCAGAAACAGGTCGGCGTACTGGTCGC
CGATCTGGGCCAGCAGGTTGTCCAGGTCGTCGTCGTAGGTGTCCTTGCTCAGCTGCAGTTTGGCATCCTC
GGCCAGGTCGAAGTTGCTCTTGAAGTTGGGGGTCAGGCCCAGGCTCAGGGCAATCAGGTTTCCGAACAGG
CCATTCTTCTTCTCGCCGGGCAGCTGGGCGATCAGATTTTCCAGCCGTCTGCTCTTGCTCAGTCTGGCAG
ACAGGATGGCCTTGGCGTCCACGCCGCTGGCGTTGATGGGGTTTTCCTCGAACAGCTGGTTGTAGGTCTG
CACCAGCTGGATGAACAGCTTGTCCACGTCGCTGTTGTCGGGGTTCAGGTCGCCCTCGATCAGGAAGTGG
CCCCGGAACTTGATCATGTGGGCCAGGGCCAGATAGATCAGCCGCAGGTCGGCCTTGTCGGTGCTGTCCA
CCAGTTTCTTTCTCAGGTGGTAGATGGTGGGGTACTTCTCGTGGTAGGCCACCTCGTCCACGATGTTGCC
GAAGATGGGGTGCCGCTCGTGCTTCTTATCCTCTTCCACCAGGAAGGACTCTTCCAGTCTGTGGAAGAAG
CTGTCGTCCACCTTGGCCATCTCGTTGCTGAAGATCTCTTGCAGATAGCAGATCCGGTTCTTCCGTCTGG
TGTATCTTCTTCTGGCGGTTCTCTTCAGCCGGGTGGCCTCGGCTGTTTCGCCGCTGTCGAACAGCAGGGC
TCCGATCAGGTTCTTCTTGATGCTGTGCCGGTCGGTGTTGCCCAGCACCTTGAATTTCTTGCTGGGCACC
TTGTACTCGTCGGTGATCACGGCCCAGCCCACAGAGTTGGTGCCGATGTCCAGGCCGATGCTGTACTTCT
TGTCGCTGCCGCCGCTGCTCTCAGGGGTGGCGGACTCAGATGTGCCGGGTGTCTCGGAGCCGCTAGAGCC
TCCGCTCACAGCGCTGGTGGCCTCGGCCAGGTCGCTGCTTCTGCCCTTAGACACAGGCTCGCCCACCCGG
AGATAGGTGCTTTCCTTGGCACAGTATTCCTCGTTGTCCTCATCGGAGCCTCTGGCTCTGCTCAGCCAAG
CCCGTCCGCCCAGGCTCTCTTCCAGAGCGGCGGCTCTGGCGTTGCTTCTCAGGTTCAGGAAGCCCTGCAG
GTGAGGTGTGCCATTGGCTCCCTTTTCTTCGCCCACGATGGCGAACTTGCAATTATCCAGGGTGCAGAAT
TCCAGCACGTGCACGTAGTCCTCGAAGGTGGGGTTGTTGATGGTAAAGACCCACCGCTTGTAGCTGTAGT
TGCCGCTTTTGGCCATGGTGGCGGCTCTCCCTATAGTGAGTCGTATTAGCGGCCGCGGATCTCTAGCGGA
TCTGACGGTTCACTAAACCAGCTCTGCTTATATAGACCTCCCACCGTACACGCCTACCGCCCATTTGCGT
CAATGGGGCGGAGTTGTTACGACATTTTGGAAAGTCCCGTTGATTTTGGTGCCAAAACAAACTCCCATTG
ACGTCAATGGGGTGGAGACTTGGAAATCCCCGTGAGTCAAACCGCTATCCACGCCCATTGATGTACTGCC
AAAACCGCATCACCATGGTAATAGCGATGACTAATACGTAGATGTACTGCCAAGTAGGAAAGTCCCATAA
GGTCATGTACTGGGCATAATGCCAGGCGGGCCATTTACCGTCATTGACGTCAATAGGGGGCGTACTTGGC
ATATGATACACTTGATGTACTGCCAAGTGGGCAGTTTACCGTAAATACTCCACCCATTGACGTCAATGGA
AAGTCCCTATTGGCGTTACTATGGGAACATACGTCATTATTGACGTCAATGGGCGGGGGTCGTTGGGCGG
TCAGCCAGGCGGGCCATTTACCGTAAGTTATGTAACGCGGAACTCCATATATGGGCTATGAACTAATGAC
CCCGTAATTGATTACTATTAATAACTAGTCAATAATCAATGTCAACGCGTATATCTGGCCCGTACATCGC
GAAGCAGCGCAAAACGCCTAACCCTAAGCAGATTCTTCATGCAATTGTCGGTCAAGCCTTGCCTTGTTGT
AGCTTAAATTTTGCTCGCGCACTACTCAGCGACCTCCAACACACAAGCAGGGAGCAGATACTGGCTTAAC
TATGCGGCATCAGAGCAGATTGTACTGAGAGTCGACCCTAGGGGATCGGGAGATCGATCTCCCGATCCGT
CGACGTCAGGTGGCACTTTTCGGGGAAATGTGCGCGGAACCCCTATTTGTTTATTTTTCTAAATACATTC
AAATATGTATCCGCTCATGAGACAATAACCCTGATAAATGCTTCAATAATATTGAAAAAGGAAGAGTATG
AGTATTCAACATTTCCGTGTCGCCCTTATTCCCTTTTTTGCGGCATTTTGCCTTCCTGTTTTTGCTCACC
CAGAAACGCTGGTGAAAGTAAAAGATGCTGAAGATCAGTTGGGTGCACGAGTGGGTTACATCGAACTGGA
TCTCAACAGCGGTAAGATCCTTGAGAGTTTTCGCCCCGAAGAACGTTTTCCAATGATGAGCACTTTTAAA
GTTCTGCTATGTGGCGCGGTATTATCCCGTATTGACGCCGGGCAAGAGCAACTCGGTCGCCGCATACACT
ATTCTCAGAATGACTTGGTTGAGTACTCACCAGTCACAGAAAAGCATCTTACGGATGGCATGACAGTAAG
AGAATTATGCAGTGCTGCCATAACCATGAGTGATAACACTGCGGCCAACTTACTTCTGACAACGATCGGA
GGACCGAAGGAGCTAACCGCTTTTTTGCACAACATGGGGGATCATGTAACTCGCCTTGATCGTTGGGAAC
CGGAGCTGAATGAAGCCATACCAAACGACGAGCGTGACACCACGATGCCTGTAGCAATGGCAACAACGTT
GCGCAAACTATTAACTGGCGAACTACTTACTCTAGCTTCCCGGCAACAATTAATAGACTGGATGGAGGCG
GATAAAGTTGCAGGACCACTTCTGCGCTCGGCCCTTCCGGCTGGCTGGTTTATTGCTGATAAATCTGGAG
CCGGTGAGCGTGGTTCGCGCGGTATCATTGCAGCACTGGGGCCAGATGGTAAGCCCTCCCGTATCGTAGT
TATCTACACGACGGGGAGTCAGGCAACTATGGATGAACGAAATAGACAGATCGCTGAGATAGGTGCCTCA
CTGATTAAGCATTGGTAACTGTCAGACCAAGTTTACTCATATATACTTTAGATTGATTTAAAACTTCATT
TTTAATTTAAAAGGATCTAGGTGAAGATCCTTTTTGATAATCTCATGACCAAAATCCCTTAACGTGAGTT
TTCGTTCCACTGAGCGTCAGACCCCGTAGAAAAGATCAAAGGATCTTC
Features (pLannotate 1.2.2; 18 found; start..end, strand, type, name):
      1..589     +  rep_origin     ori: high-copy-number ColE1/pMB1/pBR322/pUC origin of replication
    772..864     +  CDS            lacI (fragment): lac repressor; lacI; The lac repressor binds to the lac operator to inhibit transcription in E. coli. This inhibition can be relieved by adding lactose or isopropyl-β-D-thiogalactopyranoside (IPTG).
    877..898     +  protein_bind   CAP binding site: CAP binding activates transcription in the presence of cAMP. E. coli catabolite activator protein
    913..943     +  promoter       lac promoter: promoter for the E. coli lac operon
    951..967     +  protein_bind   lac operator: The lac repressor binds to the lac operator to inhibit transcription in E. coli. This inhibition can be relieved by adding lactose or isopropyl-β-D-thiogalactopyranoside (IPTG). lac repressor encoded by lacI
   1016..1032    -  misc_feature   MCS (fragment): pBluescript multiple cloning site
   1037..1058    -  promoter       SV40 promoter (fragment): SV40 enhancer and early promoter
   1062..1286    -  polyA_signal   bGH poly(A) signal: bovine growth hormone polyadenylation signal
   1407..3224    -  CDS            polA (fragment): DPO1_ECOLI - Also known as resA. Experimental evidence at protein level: Swiss-Prot protein existence level 1. In addition to polymerase activity, this DNA polymerase exhibits 3'-5' and 5'-3' exonuclease activity. It is able to utilize nicked circular duplex DNA as a template and can unwind the parental DNA strand from its template. From Escherichia coli (strain K12).
   3328..5822    -  CDS            Cas9(C) (fragment): C-terminal portion of Streptococcus pyogenes Cas9 (Zetsche et al., 2015)
   5823..7424    -  CDS            Cas9(N): N-terminal portion of Streptococcus pyogenes Cas9 (Zetsche et al., 2015)
   7488..7856    -  CDS            rep (fragment): REP_GOCV - Protein inferred from homology: Swiss-Prot protein existence level 3. Essential for the replication of viral ssDNA. The closed circular ssDNA genome is first converted to a superhelical dsDNA. Rep and/or Rep' binds a specific hairpin at the genome origin of replication. Introduces an endonucleolytic nick within the conserved sequence 5'-AGTATTAC-3' in the intergenic region of the genome, thereby initiating the rolling circle replication (RCR). Following cleavage, binds covalently to the 5'-phosphate of DNA as a tyrosyl ester. The cleavage gives rise to a free 3'-OH that serves as a
   7870..7888    -  promoter       T7 promoter: promoter for bacteriophage T7 RNA polymerase
   7930..8133    -  promoter       CMV promoter: human cytomegalovirus (CMV) immediate early promoter
   8134..8513    -  enhancer       CMV enhancer: human cytomegalovirus immediate early enhancer
   8668..8712    +  misc_feature   bom (fragment): basis of mobility region from pBR322
   8783..8887    +  promoter       AmpR promoter: bla
   8888..9748    +  CDS            AmpR: β-lactamase; bla; confers resistance to ampicillin, carbenicillin, and related antibiotics
