[The description below was written by a language model from this plasmid's Addgene catalogue record and pLannotate feature annotations shown in this document.]
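Description:
HUHe variant click editor (CE1) - pCMV-T7-DCV-nCas9-EcKlenow (JO608) is a 9.9 kb mammalian expression and in vitro transcription plasmid built by Gibson assembly on the pCMV-T7-SpCas9-P2A-EGFP (RTW3027) backbone. It is maintained in E. coli through a high-copy ColE1/pUC-type origin and selected with ampicillin via the β-lactamase gene. Residual lac promoter/operator, CAP site and small lacI, MCS and SV40 promoter fragments are backbone remnants with no evident role in the payload. No EGFP or P2A element is annotated in the sequenced plasmid, and the insert name likewise does not include them.

The payload is a single synthetic fusion protein, DCV-XTEN-nSpCas9-BPNLS-EcKlenow(-exo)-BPNLS. At the N terminus is the DCV HUH endonuclease domain, which the automated annotation picks up as a fragment resembling a circovirus Rep protein. Such enzymes nick a specific single-stranded DNA recognition sequence and become covalently linked to its 5′ end. This is joined through an XTEN linker to the H840A nickase form of Streptococcus pyogenes Cas9 (annotated as two adjoining Cas9 segments), followed by a bipartite nuclear localisation signal, the Klenow fragment of E. coli DNA polymerase I carrying D355A/E357A mutations that abolish 3′–5′ exonuclease activity, and a second BPNLS. Expression is driven by the CMV enhancer/promoter in mammalian cells, with a T7 promoter placed just upstream of the coding sequence for in vitro mRNA synthesis, and transcripts end at a bGH polyadenylation signal.

The construct is a variant of the CE1 click editor, in which the HUH domain tethers a DNA template to the Cas9 nickase so that the DNA-dependent polymerase can write programmed edits at the nicked genomic target. This version tests DCV as the HUH endonuclease component.
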