Addgene plasmid #208946: HUHe variant click editor (CE1) - pCMV-T7-DCV-nCas9-EcKlenow (JO608)
Purpose: A variant CE1 construct with DCV HUH endonuclease, expressed from CMV or T7 promoters.
Depositing lab: Benjamin Kleinstiver. Depositing organization: Massachusetts General Hospital. Publication: Click editing enables programmable genome writing using DNA polymerases and HUH endonucleases. Ferreira da Silva J, Tou CJ, King EM, Eller ML, Rufino-Ramos D, Ma L, Cromwell CR, Metovic J, Benning FMC, Chao LH, Eichler FS, Kleinstiver BP. Nat Biotechnol. 2024 Jul 22. doi: 10.1038/s41587-024-02324-x. PubMed 39039307.
Backbone
  Vector backbone: pCMV-T7-SpCas9-P2A-EGFP (RTW3027)
  Vector type: Mammalian Expression, CRISPR ; in vitro transcription; T7 promoter
Growth in bacteria
  Bacterial resistance: Ampicillin, 100 μg/mL
  Growth temperature: 37°C
  Growth strain: DH5alpha
  Copy number: High Copy
Gene/Insert
  Gene/Insert name: DCV-XTEN-nSpCas9-BPNLS-EcKlenow(-exo)-BPNLS (alt name: JO608)
  Species: Synthetic
  Mutation: nSpCas9(H840A); EcKlenow(-exo;D355A/E357A)
  Promoter: CMV and T7
  Tag / fusion protein: BPNLS (C terminal on insert)
  Cloning method: Gibson Cloning
  Sequencing primers: 5′ oBK6928-CCAAGTCTCCACCCCATTGACG; 3′ oBK219-GGGAGTGGCACCTTCCAGGGTC
Terms and licenses: Academic/Nonprofit Terms; Industry Terms: Not Available to Industry
Depositor comments: Please visit https://doi.org/10.1101/2023.09.12.557440 for bioRxiv preprint.
How to cite: HUHe variant click editor (CE1) - pCMV-T7-DCV-nCas9-EcKlenow (JO608) was a gift from Benjamin Kleinstiver (Addgene plasmid # 208946 ; http://n2t.net/addgene:208946 ; RRID:Addgene_208946)
